Addgene plasmid #53076: pBullet-vac-c
Purpose: (Empty Backbone) destination vector with vacuole marker (gamma-TIP) - ECFP for tagged fluorescent protein (C-ter-EYFP) of plant gene
Depositing lab: Joshua Heazlewood. Depositing organization: Lawrence Berkeley National Laboratory. Publication: The Plant Glycosyltransferase Clone Collection for Functional Genomics. Lao J, Oikawa A, Bromley JR, McInerney P, Suttangkakul A, Smith-Moritz AM, Plahar H, Chiu TY, Gonzalez Fernandez-Nino SM, Ebert B, Yang F, Christiansen KM, Hansen SF, Stonebloom S, Adams PD, Ronald PC, Hillson NJ, Hadi MZ, Vega-Sanchez ME, Loque D, Scheller HV, Heazlewood1 JL. Plant J. 2014 Jun 6. doi: 10.1111/tpj.12577. PubMed 24905498.
Backbone
  Vector backbone: pBullet
  Backbone manufacturer: JBEI
  Backbone size (bp): 8000
  Vector type: Synthetic Biology
  Selectable markers: Neomycin (select with G418) ; Kanamycin
Growth in bacteria
  Bacterial resistance: Chloramphenicol and Ampicillin, 25 & 100 μg/mL
  Growth temperature: 37°C
  Growth strain: ccdB Survival
  Copy number: High Copy
Gene/Insert
  Cloning method: Gateway Cloning
  Sequencing primers: 5′ ACAAGTTTGTACAAAAAAGCAGGCTTC; 3′ ACCACTTTGTACAAGAAAGCTGGGTC
Terms and licenses: Academic/Nonprofit Terms; Industry Terms: Not Available to Industry
Depositor comments: See http://gt.jbei.org/ for more information on the JBEI glycosyltransferase collection.
How to cite: pBullet-vac-c was a gift from Joshua Heazlewood (Addgene plasmid # 53076 ; http://n2t.net/addgene:53076 ; RRID:Addgene_53076)
