[The description below was written by a language model from this plasmid's Addgene catalogue record and pLannotate feature annotations shown in this document.]
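Description:
pBullet-vac-c is an empty Gateway destination vector built on the pBullet backbone for checking the subcellular localisation of plant proteins by two-colour fluorescence. It replicates in E. coli from a high-copy ColE1/pUC-type origin and carries AmpR under its own bla promoter. A chloramphenicol resistance gene sits inside the Gateway cassette, which explains the dual chloramphenicol and ampicillin selection. Because the cassette also encodes the gyrase poison ccdB, the unrecombined vector has to be kept in a ccdB-tolerant strain. A Tn5-derived NeoR/KanR (nptII) gene is also present and is listed as the neomycin/kanamycin selectable marker, though no dedicated plant promoter for it is annotated. The catalogue gives a backbone size of about 8 kb, while the deposited full sequence is 9,209 nt.

The plasmid holds two independent plant expression units. In the first, a CaMV 35S promoter preceded by a partial 35S copy (probably a duplicated-enhancer arrangement) drives Arabidopsis TIP1-1 (gamma-TIP), a tonoplast aquaporin. It is followed closely by ECFP, consistent with a fusion, and terminated by the NOS terminator, which gives a built-in cyan vacuole marker. In the second unit, another CaMV 35S promoter precedes the attR1–ccdB/CmR–attR2 cassette, followed by EYFP and a CaMV poly(A) signal. An LR reaction with an entry clone replaces the ccdB/CmR segment with the gene of interest, so that the protein is expressed with a C-terminal EYFP tag. Since marker and test protein are delivered on one plasmid, every expressing cell contains both, and YFP signal can be compared directly with the CFP-labelled vacuole. The vector was deposited in connection with a plant glycosyltransferase clone collection for functional genomics. No T-DNA borders are annotated, and the record does not state the delivery method.
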