Features (pLannotate 1.2.2; 25 found; start..end, strand, type, name):
    177..765     +  rep_origin     ori: high-copy-number ColE1/pMB1/pBR322/pUC origin of replication
    948..999     +  CDS            lacI (fragment): lac repressor; lacI; The lac repressor binds to the lac operator to inhibit transcription in E. coli. This inhibition can be relieved by adding lactose or isopropyl-β-D-thiogalactopyranoside (IPTG).
   1067..1355    +  promoter       CaMV 35S promoter (fragment): strong constitutive promoter from cauliflower mosaic virus
   1406..1751    +  promoter       CaMV 35S promoter: strong constitutive promoter from cauliflower mosaic virus
   1703..1749    +  promoter       minimal CaMV 35S promoter: minimal 35S promoter from cauliflower mosaic virus
   1772..2524    +  CDS            TIP1-1: TIP11_ARATH - Also known as AQP.1. Experimental evidence at protein level: Swiss-Prot protein existence level 1. Water channel required to facilitate the transport of water, diffusion of amino acids and/or peptides from the vacuolar compartment to the cytoplasm. Does not promote glycerol permeability. May play a role in the control of cell turgor and cell expansion. Its function is impaired by Hg(2+). May be involved in a vesicle-based metabolite routing through or between pre-vacuolar compartments and the central vacuole. Transports urea in yeast cells in a pH-independent manner. Transports H
   2537..3256    +  CDS            ECFP: enhanced CFP mammalian codon-optimized
   3275..3527    +  terminator     NOS terminator: nopaline synthase terminator and poly(A) signal
   3528..3544    -  promoter       tet promoter (fragment): E. coli promoter for tetracycline efflux protein gene
   3559..3663    +  CDS            tnpA (fragment): TN5P_ECOLX - Also known as tnp. Experimental evidence at protein level: Swiss-Prot protein existence level 1. Mediates transposition of transposon Tn5 by a 'cut and paste' mechanism. First, the monomeric transposase binds the 19 bp inverted DNA repeats flanking the transposon. Then, dimerization of the DNA- bound transposase creates a synaptic DNA complex. After nicking of the first DNA strand, excision of the transposon proceeds through a series of intermediates. The transposase then mediates the insertion of the transposon at a new site by strand transfer. The activity of the wild- type tran
   3695..4489    +  CDS            NeoR/KanR: aminoglycoside phosphotransferase from Tn5; aph(3')-II (or nptII); confers resistance to neomycin, kanamycin, and G418 (Geneticin®)
   4603..4707    +  promoter       AmpR promoter: bla
   4708..5568    +  CDS            AmpR: β-lactamase; bla; confers resistance to ampicillin, carbenicillin, and related antibiotics
   5593..5937    +  promoter       CaMV 35S promoter: strong constitutive promoter from cauliflower mosaic virus
   5890..5936    +  promoter       minimal CaMV 35S promoter: minimal 35S promoter from cauliflower mosaic virus
   5937..5985    -  misc_feature   MCS (fragment): pBluescript multiple cloning site
   5990..6114    +  protein_bind   attR1: mutant version of attR; recombination site for the Gateway® LR reaction LR Clonase™
   6350..6502    -  CDS            dpnD (fragment): DPND_STRPN - Protein predicted: Swiss-Prot protein existence level 4. From Streptococcus pneumoniae serotype 4 (strain ATCC BAA-334 / TIGR4).
   6546..6848    -  CDS            ccdB: CCDB_ECOLI - Also known as G, letB, letD. Experimental evidence at protein level: Swiss-Prot protein existence level 1. Toxic component of a type II toxin-antitoxin (TA) system, functioning in plasmid maintainence. Responsible for the post- segregational killing (PSK) of plasmid-free cells, also referred to as a plasmid addiction system. Half-life of over 2 hours. Cell killing by CcdB is accompanied by filamentation, defects in chromosome and plasmid segregation, defects in cell division, formation of anucleate cells, decreased DNA synthesis and plasmid loss. Interferes with the activity of DN
   6853..7011    -  CDS            ccdA (fragment): CCDA_ECO57 - Also known as H, letA. Experimental evidence at protein level: Swiss-Prot protein existence level 1. Antitoxin component of a type II toxin-antitoxin (TA) system which inhibits the post-segregational killing (PSK) of plasmid-free cells, also referred to as a plasmid addiction system. Binds to and blocks the activity of CcdB; will also remove bound CcdB protein from the CcdB-GyrA complex by forming a CcdA-CcdB complex, a process termed rejuvenation. Functions as a transcriptional corepressor for the ccdAB operon, repression also requires CcdB (By similarity). From Escherichia coli
   7193..7852    -  CDS            CmR: chloramphenicol acetyltransferase; cat; confers resistance to chloramphenicol
   7853..7955    -  promoter       cat promoter: promoter of the E. coli cat gene encoding chloramphenicol acetyltransferase
   8133..8257    -  protein_bind   attR2: mutant version of attR; recombination site for the Gateway® LR reaction LR Clonase™
   8268..8987    +  CDS            EYFP: enhanced YFP mammalian codon-optimized
   9042..9201    +  polyA_signal   CaMV poly(A) signal (fragment): cauliflower mosaic virus polyadenylation signal
>Addgene plasmid #53076 | pBullet-vac-c | depositor full sequence | sequence record 82556 | pBullet-vac-c sequence 9209 bps
ACGCGTCTGTCAGACCAAGTTTACTCATATATACTTTAGATTGATTTAAAACTTCATTTTTAATTTAAAA
GGATCTAGGTGAAGATCCTTTTTGATAATCTCATGACCAAAATCCCTTAACGTGAGTTTTCGTTCCACTG
AGCGTCAGACCCCGTAGAAAAGATCAAAGGATCTTCTTGAGATCCTTTTTTTCTGCGCGTAATCTGCTGC
TTGCAAACAAAAAAACCACCGCTACCAGCGGTGGTTTGTTTGCCGGATCAAGAGCTACCAACTCTTTTTC
CGAAGGTAACTGGCTTCAGCAGAGCGCAGATACCAAATACTGTTCTTCTAGTGTAGCCGTAGTTAGGCCA
CCACTTCAAGAACTCTGTAGCACCGCCTACATACCTCGCTCTGCTAATCCTGTTACCAGTGGCTGCTGCC
AGTGGCGATAAGTCGTGTCTTACCGGGTTGGACTCAAGACGATAGTTACCGGATAAGGCGCAGCGGTCGG
GCTGAACGGGGGGTTCGTGCACACAGCCCAGCTTGGAGCGAACGACCTACACCGAACTGAGATACCTACA
GCGTGAGCTATGAGAAAGCGCCACGCTTCCCGAAGGGAGAAAGGCGGACAGGTATCCGGTAAGCGGCAGG
GTCGGAACAGGAGAGCGCACGAGGGAGCTTCCAGGGGGAAACGCCTGGTATCTTTATAGTCCTGTCGGGT
TTCGCCACCTCTGACTTGAGCGTCGATTTTTGTGATGCTCGTCAGGGGGGCGGAGCCTATGGAAAAACGC
CAGCAACGCGGCCTTTTTACGGTTCCTGGCCTTTTGCTGGCCTTTTGCTCACATGTTCTTTCCTGCGTTA
TCCCCTGATTCTGTGGATAACCGTATTACCGCCTTTGAGTGAGCTGATACCGCTCGCCGCAGCCGAACGA
CCGAGCGCAGCGAGTCAGTGAGCGAGGAAGCGGAAGAGCGCCCAATACGCAAACCGCCTCTCCCCGCGCG
TTGGCCGATTCATTAATGCGGCCGCGAGCTCCCTACCCCTACTCCAAAAATGTCAAAGATACAGTCTCAG
AAGACCAAAGGGCTATTGAGACTTTTCAACAAAGGGTAATTTCGGGAAACCTCCTCGGATTCCATTGCCC
AGCTATCTGTCACTTCATCGAAAGGACAGTAGAAAAGGAAGGTGGCTCCTACAAATGCCATCATTGCGAT
AAAGGAAAGGCTATCATTCAAGATGCCTCTGCCGACAGTGGTCCCAAAGATGGACCCCCACCCACGAGGA
GCATCGTGGAAAAAGAAGACGTTCCAACCACGTCTTCAAAGCAAGTGGATTGATGTGACATCTCCACTGA
CGTAAGGGATGACGCACAATCCCACCCCTACTCCAAAAATGTCAAAGATACAGTCTCAGAAGACCAAAGG
GCTATTGAGACTTTTCAACAAAGGGTAATTTCGGGAAACCTCCTCGGATTCCATTGCCCAGCTATCTGTC
ACTTCATCGAAAGGACAGTAGAAAAGGAAGGTGGCTCCTACAAATGCCATCATTGCGATAAAGGAAAGGC
TATCATTCAAGATGCCTCTGCCGACAGTGGTCCCAAAGATGGACCCCCACCCACGAGGAGCATCGTGGAA
AAAGAAGACGTTCCAACCACGTCTTCAAAGCAAGTGGATTGATGTGACATCTCCACTGACGTAAGGGATG
ACGCACAATCCCACTATCCTTCGCAAGACCCTTCCTCTATATAAGGAAGTTCATTTCATTTGGAGAGGAC
AGCCCAGATCTTTGTTTGGGAATGCCGATCAGAAACATCGCCATTGGCCGTCCAGATGAAGCCACCCGTC
CCGATGCCTTAAAGGCGGCGTTGGCTGAGTTCATTTCAACTTTGATCTTTGTCGTCGCCGGTTCAGGCTC
TGGCATGGCTTTCAACAAGCTCACTGAAAACGGAGCCACCACTCCTTCTGGTCTCGTAGCTGCTGCAGTG
GCTCATGCCTTTGGACTCTTCGTCGCTGTCTCAGTTGGTGCCAACATCTCTGGTGGACACGTTAACCCTG
CCGTCACTTTCGGTGCTTTCATTGGTGGTAACATCACTCTCCTCCGTGGTATCCTCTACTGGATTGCTCA
GCTTCTCGGCTCCGTCGTCGCTTGCCTCATCCTTAAATTCGCCACCGGTGGCTTGGCTGTGCCGGCTTTT
GGTCTCTCTGCTGGAGTAGGAGTGTTGAACGCTTTCGTTTTCGAGATCGTGATGACATTCGGGCTTGTTT
ACACCGTCTACGCTACAGCCATTGACCCCAAAAACGGGAGTCTTGGAACAATTGCTCCCATCGCAATCGG
TTTCATTGTTGGAGCCAACATCTTAGCTGGAGGAGCTTTCTCTGGAGCCTCCATGAATCCCGCCGTGGCT
TTCGGACCAGCGGTGGTGAGCTGGACATGGACCAACCACTGGGTCTACTGGGCCGGACCTCTCGTCGGCG
GTGGAATCGCTGGACTCATCTACGAAGTTTTCTTCATCAACACCACACACGAGCAGCTCCCAACCACAGA
CTACCCCGGGGGATCCATGGTGAGCAAGGGCGAGGAGCTGTTCACCGGGGTGGTGCCCATCCTGGTCGAG
CTGGACGGCGACGTAAACGGCCACAAGTTCAGCGTGTCCGGCGAGGGCGAGGGCGATGCCACCTACGGCA
AGCTGACCCTGAAGTTCATCTGCACCACCGGCAAGCTGCCCGTGCCCTGGCCCACCCTCGTGACCACCCT
GACCTGGGGCGTGCAGTGCTTCAGCCGCTACCCCGACCACATGAAGCAGCACGACTTCTTCAAGTCCGCC
ATGCCCGAAGGCTACGTCCAGGAGCGCACCATCTTCTTCAAGGACGACGGCAACTACAAGACCCGCGCCG
AGGTGAAGTTCGAGGGCGACACCCTGGTGAACCGCATCGAGCTGAAGGGCATCGACTTCAAGGAGGACGG
CAACATCCTGGGGCACAAGCTGGAGTACAACTACATCAGCCACAACGTCTATATCACCGCCGACAAGCAG
AAGAACGGCATCAAGGCCAACTTCAAGATCCGCCACAACATCGAGGACGGCAGCGTGCAGCTCGCCGACC
ACTACCAGCAGAACACCCCCATCGGCGACGGCCCCGTGCTGCTGCCCGACAACCACTACCTGAGCACCCA
GTCCGCCCTGAGCAAAGACCCCAACGAGAAGCGCGATCACATGGTCCTGCTGGAGTTCGTGACCGCCGCC
GGGATCACTCTCGGCATGGACGAGCTGTACAAGTAAAGCGGCGGCCCGGCTGCAGATCGTTCAAACATTT
GGCAATAAAGTTTCTTAAGATTGAATCCTGTTGCCGGTCTTGCGATGATTATCATATAATTTCTGTTGAA
TTACGTTAAGCATGTAATAATTAACATGTAATGCATGACGTTATTTATGAGATGGGTTTTTATGATTAGA
GTCCCGCAATTATACATTTAATACGCGATAGAAAACAAAATATAGCGCGCAAACTAGGATAAATTATCGC
GCGCGGTGTCATCTATGTTACTAGATCCGATGATAAGCTGTCAAACATGAGAGCTCCCGGAATTGCCAGC
TGGGGCGCCCTCTGGTAAGGTTGGGAAGCCCTGCAAAGTAAACTGGATGGCTTTCTCGCCGCCAAGGATC
TGATGGCGCAGGGGATCAAGCTCTGATCAAGAGACAGGATGAGGATCGTTTCGCATGATTGAACAAGATG
GATTGCACGCAGGTTCTCCGGCCGCTTGGGTGGAGAGGCTATTCGGCTATGACTGGGCACAACAGACAAT
CGGCTGCTCTGATGCCGCCGTGTTCCGGCTGTCAGCGCAGGGGCGCCCGGTTCTTTTTGTCAAGACCGAC
CTGTCCGGTGCCCTGAATGAACTGCAAGACGAGGCAGCGCGGCTATCGTGGCTGGCCACGACGGGCGTTC
CTTGCGCAGCTGTGCTCGACGTTGTCACTGAAGCGGGAAGGGACTGGCTGCTATTGGGCGAAGTGCCGGG
GCAGGATCTCCTGTCATCTCACCTTGCTCCTGCCGAGAAAGTATCCATCATGGCTGATGCAATGCGGCGG
CTGCATACGCTTGATCCGGCTACCTGCCCATTCGACCACCAAGCGAAACATCGCATCGAGCGAGCACGTA
CTCGGATGGAAGCCGGTCTTGTCGATCAGGATGATCTGGACGAAGAGCATCAGGGGCTCGCGCCAGCCGA
ACTGTTCGCCAGGCTCAAGGCGAGCATGCCCGACGGCGAGGATCTCGTCGTGACCCATGGCGATGCCTGC
TTGCCGAATATCATGGTGGAAAATGGCCGCTTTTCTGGATTCATCGACTGTGGCCGGCTGGGTGTGGCGG
ACCGCTATCAGGACATAGCGTTGGCTACCCGTGATATTGCTGAAGAGCTTGGCGGCGAATGGGCTGACCG
CTTCCTCGTGCTTTACGGTATCGCCGCTCCCGATTCGCAGCGCATCGCCTTCTATCGCCTTCTTGACGAG
TTCTTCTGACACGTGTTAATTCTTGAAGACGAAAGGGCCTCGTGATACGCCTATTTTTATAGGTTAATGT
CATGATAATAATGGTTTCTTAGACGTCAGGTGGCACTTTTCGGGGAAATGTGCGCGGAACCCCTATTTGT
TTATTTTTCTAAATACATTCAAATATGTATCCGCTCATGAGACAATAACCCTGATAAATGCTTCAATAAT
ATTGAAAAAGGAAGAGTATGAGTATTCAACATTTCCGTGTCGCCCTTATTCCCTTTTTTGCGGCATTTTG
CCTTCCTGTTTTTGCTCACCCAGAAACGCTGGTGAAAGTAAAAGATGCTGAAGATCAGTTGGGTGCACGA
GTGGGTTACATCGAACTGGATCTCAACAGCGGTAAGATCCTTGAGAGTTTTCGCCCCGAAGAACGTTTTC
CAATGATGAGCACTTTTAAAGTTCTGCTATGTGGCGCGGTATTATCCCGTATTGACGCCGGGCAAGAGCA
ACTCGGTCGCCGCATACACTATTCTCAGAATGACTTGGTTGAGTACTCACCAGTCACAGAAAAGCATCTT
ACGGATGGCATGACAGTAAGAGAATTATGCAGTGCTGCCATAACCATGAGTGATAACACTGCGGCCAACT
TACTTCTGACAACGATCGGAGGACCGAAGGAGCTAACCGCTTTTTTGCACAACATGGGGGATCATGTAAC
TCGCCTTGATCGTTGGGAACCGGAGCTGAATGAAGCCATACCAAACGACGAGCGTGACACCACGATGCCT
GTAGCAATGGCAACAACGTTGCGCAAACTATTAACTGGCGAACTACTTACTCTAGCTTCCCGGCAACAAT
TAATAGACTGGATGGAGGCGGATAAAGTTGCAGGACCACTTCTGCGCTCGGCCCTTCCGGCTGGCTGGTT
TATTGCTGATAAATCTGGAGCCGGTGAGCGTGGGTCTCGCGGTATCATTGCAGCACTGGGGCCAGATGGT
AAGCCCTCCCGTATCGTAGTTATCTACACGACGGGGAGTCAGGCAACTATGGATGAACGAAATAGACAGA
TCGCTGAGATAGGTGCCTCACTGATTAAGCATTGGTAAGTTAACAGAAGACCAGAGGGCTATTGAGACTT
TTCAACAAAGGGTAATATCGGGAAACCTCCTCGGATTCCATTGCCCAGCTATCTGTCACTTCATCGAAAG
GACAGTAGAAAAGGAAGATGGCTTCTACAAATGCCATCATTGCGATAAAGGAAAGGCTATCGTTCAAGAT
GCCTCTACCGACAGTGGTCCCAAAGATGGACCCCCACCCACGAGGAACATCGTGGAAAAAGAAGACGTTC
CAACCACGTCTTCAAAGCAAGTGGATTGATGTGATATCTCCACTGACGTAAGGGATGACGCACAATCCCA
CTATCCTTCGCAAGACCCTTCCTCTATATAAGGAAGTTCATTTCATTTGGAGAGGACCTCGAGGTCGACG
GTATCGATAAGCTTGATATCGAATTCCTGCAGCCCATCAACAAGTTTGTACAAAAAAGCTGAACGAGAAA
CGTAAAATGATATAAATATCAATATATTAAATTAGATTTTGCATAAAAAACAGACTACATAATACTGTAA
AACACAACATATCCAGTCACTATGAATCAACTACTTAGATGGTATTAGTGACCTGTAGTCGACCGACAGC
CTTCCAAATGTTCTTCGGGTGATGCTGCCAACTTAGTCGACCGACAGCCTTCCAAATGTTCTTCTCAAAC
GGAATCGTCGTATCCAGCCTACTCGCTATTGTCCTCAATGCCGTATTAAATCATAAAAAGAAATAAGAAA
AAGAGGTGCGAGCCTCTTTTTTGTGTGACAAAATAAAAACATCTACCTATTCATATACGCTAGTGTCATA
GTCCTGAAAATCATCTGCATCAAGAACAATTTCACAACTCTTATACTTTTCTCTTACAAGTCGTTCGGCT
TCATCTGGATTTTCAGCCTCTATACTTACTAAACGTGATAAAGTTTCTGTAATTTCTACTGTATCGACCT
GCAGACTGGCTGTGTATAAGGGAGCCTGACATTTATATTCCCCAGAACATCAGGTTAATGGCGTTTTTGA
TGTCATTTTCGCGGTGGCTGAGATCAGCCACTTCTTCCCCGATAACGGAGACCGGCACACTGGCCATATC
GGTGGTCATCATGCGCCAGCTTTCATCCCCGATATGCACCACCGGGTAAAGTTCACGGGAGACTTTATCT
GACAGCAGACGTGCACTGGCCAGGGGGATCACCATCCGTCGCCCGGGCGTGTCAATAATATCACTCTGTA
CATCCACAAACAGACGATAACGGCTCTCTCTTTTATAGGTGTAAACCTTAAACTGCATTTCACCAGCCCC
TGTTCTCGTCAGCAAAAGAGCCGTTCATTTCAATAAACCGGGCGACCTCAGCCATCCCTTCCTGATTTTC
CGCTTTCCAGCGTTCGGCACGCAGACGACGGGCTTCATTCTGCATGGTTGTGCTTACCAGACCGGAGATA
TTGACATCATATATGCCTTGAGCAACTGATAGCTGTCGCTGTCAACTGTCACTGTAATACGCTGCTTCAT
AGCATACCTCTTTTTGACATACTTCGGGTATACATATCAGTATATATTCTTATACCGCAAAAATCAGCGC
GCAAATACGCATACTGTTATCTGGCTTTTAGTAAGCCGGATCCACGCGGCGTTTACGCCCCGCCCTGCCA
CTCATCGCAGTACTGTTGTAATTCATTAAGCATTCTGCCGACATGGAAGCCATCACAGACGGCATGATGA
ACCTGAATCGCCAGCGGCATCAGCACCTTGTCGCCTTGCGTATAATATTTGCCCATGGTGAAAACGGGGG
CGAAGAAGTTGTCCATATTGGCCACGTTTAAATCAAAACTGGTGAAACTCACCCAGGGATTGGCTGAGAC
GAAAAACATATTCTCAATAAACCCTTTAGGGAAATAGGCCAGGTTTTCACCGTAACACGCCACATCTTGC
GAATATATGTGTAGAAACTGCCGGAAATCGTCGTGGTATTCACTCCAGAGCGATGAAAACGTTTCAGTTT
GCTCATGGAAAACGGTGTAACAAGGGTGAACACTATCCCATATCACCAGCTCACCGTCTTTCATTGCCAT
ACGGAATTCCGGATGAGCATTCATCAGGCGGGCAAGAATGTGAATAAAGGCCGGATAAAACTTGTGCTTA
TTTTTCTTTACGGTCTTTAAAAAGGCCGTAATATCCAGCTGAACGGTCTGGTTATAGGTACATTGAGCAA
CTGACTGAAATGCCTCAAAATGTTCTTTACGATGCCATTGGGATATATCAACGGTGGTATATCCAGTGAT
TTTTTTCTCCATTTTAGCTTCCTTAGCTCCTGAAAATCTCGATAACTCAAAAAATACGCCCGGTAGTGAT
CTTATTTCATTATGGTGAAAGTTGGAACCTCTTACGTGCCGATCAACGTCTCATTTTCGCCAAAAGTTGG
CCCAGGGCTTCCCGGTATCAACAGGGACACCAGGATTTATTTATTCTGCGAAGTGATCTTCCGTCACAGG
TATTTATTCGGCGCAAAGTGCGTCGGGTGATGCTGCCAACTTAGTCGACTACAGGTCACTAATACCATCT
AAGTAGTTGATTCATAGTGACTGGATATGTTGTGTTTTACAGTATTATGTAGTCTGTTTTTTATGCAAAA
TCTAATTTAATATATTGATATTTATATCATTTTACGTTTCTCGTTCAGCTTTCTTGTACAAAGTGGTTGC
CACGGCCATGGTGAGCAAGGGCGAGGAGCTGTTCACCGGGGTGGTGCCCATCCTGGTCGAGCTGGACGGC
GACGTAAACGGCCACAAGTTCAGCGTGTCCGGCGAGGGCGAGGGCGATGCCACCTACGGCAAGCTGACCC
TGAAGTTCATCTGCACCACCGGCAAGCTGCCCGTGCCCTGGCCCACCCTCGTGACCACCTTCGGCTACGG
CCTGCAGTGCTTCGCCCGCTACCCCGACCACATGAAGCAGCACGACTTCTTCAAGTCCGCCATGCCCGAA
GGCTACGTCCAGGAGCGCACCATCTTCTTCAAGGACGACGGCAACTACAAGACCCGCGCCGAGGTGAAGT
TCGAGGGCGACACCCTGGTGAACCGCATCGAGCTGAAGGGCATCGACTTCAAGGAGGACGGCAACATCCT
GGGGCACAAGCTGGAGTACAACTACAACAGCCACAACGTCTATATCATGGCCGACAAGCAGAAGAACGGC
ATCAAGGTGAACTTCAAGATCCGCCACAACATCGAGGACGGCAGCGTGCAGCTCGCCGACCACTACCAGC
AGAACACCCCCATCGGCGACGGCCCCGTGCTGCTGCCCGACAACCACTACCTGAGCTACCAGTCCGCCCT
GAGCAAAGACCCCAACGAGAAGCGCGATCACATGGTCCTGCTGGAGTTCGTGACCGCCGCCGGGATCACT
CTCGGCATGGACGAGCTGTACAAGTAATCTAGAGTCCGCAAAAATCACCAGTCTCTCTCTACAAATCTAT
CTCTCTCTATTTTTCTCCAGAATAATGTGTGAGTAGTTCCCAGATAAGGGAATTAGGGTTCTTATAGGGT
TTCGCTCATGTGTTGAGCATATAAGAAACCCTTAGTATGTATTTGTATTTGTAAAATACTTCTATCAATA
AAATTTCTAATTCCTAAAACCAAAATCCAGTGAAGCGCT
