>Addgene plasmid #53076 | pBullet-vac-c | addgene partial sequence | sequence record 86356 | CAT-R 5'-GCAACTGACTGAAATGCCTC-3'
ACGGTGGTATATCCAGTGATTTTTTTCTCCATTTTAGCTTCCTTAGCTCCTGAAAATCTCGATAACTCAA
AAAATACGCCCGGTAGTGATCTTATTTCATTATGGTGAAAGTTGGAACCTCTTACGTGCCGATCAACGTC
TCATTTTCGCCAAAAGTTGGCCCAGGGCTTCCCGGTATCAACAGGGACACCAGGATTTATTTATTCTGCG
AAGTGATCTTCCGTCACAGGTATTTATTCGGCGCAAAGTGCGTCGGGTGATGCTGCCAACTTAGTCGACT
ACAGGTCACTAATACCATCTAAGTAGTTGATTCATAGTGACTGGATATGTTGTGTTTTACAGTATTATGT
AGTCTGTTTTTTATGCAAAATCTAATTTAATATATTGATATTTATATCATTTTACGTTTCTCGTTCAGCT
TTCTTGTACAAAGTGGTTGCCACGGCCATGGTGAGCAAGGGCGAGGAGCTGTTCACCGGGGTGGTGCCCA
TCCTGGTCGAGCTGGACGGCGACGTAAACGGCCACAAGTTCAGCGTGTCCGGCGAGGGCGAGGGCGATGC
CACCTACGGCAAGCTGACCCTGAAGTTCATCTGCACCACCGGCAAGCTGCCCGTGCCCTGGCCCACCCTC
GTGACCACCTTCGGCTACGGCCTGCAGTGCTTCGCCCGCTACCCCGACCACATGAAGCAGCACGACTTCT
TCAAGTCCGCCATGCCCGAAGGCTACGTCCAGGAGCGCACCATCTTCTTCAAGGACGACGGCAACTACAA
GACCCGCGCCGAGGTGAAGT
