>Addgene plasmid #53076 | pBullet-vac-c | addgene partial sequence | sequence record 86358 | ccdB-Fwd 5'-GCATGATGACCACCGATATG-3'
GCTGATCTCAGCCACCGCGAAAATGACATCAAAAACGCCATTAACCTGATGTTCTGGGGAATATAAATGT
CAGGCTCCCTTATACACAGCCAGTCTGCAGGTCGATACAGTAGAAATTACAGAAACTTTATCACGTTTAG
TAAGTATAGAGGCTGAAAATCCAGATGAAGCCGAACGACTTGTAAGAGAAAAGTATAAGAGTTGTGAAAT
TGTTCTTGATGCAGATGATTTTCAGGACTATGACACTAGCGTATATGAATAGGTAGATGTTTTTATTTTG
TCACACAAAAAAGAGGCTCGCACCTCTTTTTCTTATTTCTTTTTATGATTTAATACGGCATTGAGGACAA
TAGCGAGTAGGCTGGATACGACGATTCCGTTTGAGAAGAACATTTGGAAGGCTGTCGGTCGACTAAGTTG
GCAGCATCACCCGAAGAACATTTGGAAGGCTGTCGGTCGACTACAGGTCACTAATACCATCTAAGTAGTT
GATTCATAGTGACTGGATATGTTGTGTTTTACAGTATTATGTAGTCTGTTTTTTATGCAAAATCTAATTT
AATATATTGATATTTATATCATTTTACGTTTCTCGTTCAGCTTTTTTGTACAAACTTGTTGATGGGCTGC
AGGAATTCGATATCAAGCTTATCGATACCGTCGACCTCGAGGTCCTCTCCAAATGAAATGAACTTCCTTA
TATAGAGGAAGGGTCTTGCGAAGGATAGTGGGATTGTGCGTCATCCCTTACGTCAGTGGAGATATCACAT
CAATCCACTTGCTTTGAAGACGTGGTTGGAACGTCTTCTTTT
