>Addgene plasmid #53076 | pBullet-vac-c | addgene partial sequence | sequence record 86359 | NOSterm-R 5'-attgccaaatgtttgaacga-3'
GCCGAGAGTGATCCCGGCGGCGGTCACGAACTCCAGCAGGACCATGTGATCGCGCTTCTCGTTGGGGTCT
TTGCTCAGGGCGGACTGGGTGCTCAGGTAGTGGTTGTCGGGCAGCAGCACGGGGCCGTCGCCGATGGGGG
TGTTCTGCTGGTAGTGGTCGGCGAGCTGCACGCTGCCGTCCTCGATGTTGTGGCGGATCTTGAAGTTGGC
CTTGATGCCGTTCTTCTGCTTGTCGGCGGTGATATAGACGTTGTGGCTGATGTAGTTGTACTCCAGCTTG
TGCCCCAGGATGTTGCCGTCCTCCTTGAAGTCGATGCCCTTCAGCTCGATGCGGTTCACCAGGGTGTCGC
CCTCGAACTTCACCTCGGCGCGGGTCTTGTAGTTGCCGTCGTCCTTGAAGAAGATGGTGCGCTCCTGGAC
GTAGCCTTCGGGCATGGCGGACTTGAAGAAGTCGTGCTGCTTCATGTGGTCGGGGTAGCGGCTGAAGCAC
TGCACGCCCCAGGTCAGGGTGGTCACGAGGGTGGGCCAGGGCACGGGCAGCTTGCCGGTGGTGCAGATGA
ACTTCAGGGTCAGCTTGCCGTAGGTGGCATCGCCCTCGCCCTCGCCGGACACGCTGAACTTGTGGCCGTT
TACGTCGCCGTCCAGCTCGACCAGGATGGGCACCACCCCGGTGAACAGCTCCTCGCCCTTGCTCACCATG
GATCCCCCGGGGTAGTCTGTGGTTGGGAGCTGCTCGTGTGTGGTGTTGATGAAGAAAACTTCGTAGATGA
GTCCAGCGATTCCACCGCCG
