>Addgene plasmid #53076 | pBullet-vac-c | addgene partial sequence | sequence record 86360 | pUC-4 5'-CAGTGAGCGAGGAAGCGGAAGAGCGCCCAA-3'
AGGGCTATTGAGACTTTTCAACAAAGGGTAATTTCGGGAAACCTCCTCGGATTCCATTGCCCAGCTATCT
GTCACTTCATCGAAAGGACAGTAGAAAAGGAAGGTGGCTCCTACAAATGCCATCATTGCGATAAAGGAAA
GGCTATCATTCAAGATGCCTCTGCCGACAGTGGTCCCAAAGATGGACCCCCACCCACGAGGAGCATCGTG
GAAAAAGAAGACGTTCCAACCACGTCTTCAAAGCAAGTGGATTGATGTGACATCTCCACTGACGTAAGGG
ATGACGCACAATCCCACCCCTACTCCAAAAATGTCAAAGATACAGTCTCAGAAGACCAAAGGGCTATTGA
GACTTTTCAACAAAGGGTAATTTCGGGAAACCTCCTCGGATTCCATTGCCCAGCTATCTGTCACTTCATC
GAAAGGACAGTAGAAAAGGAAGGTGGCTCCTACAAATGCCATCATTGCGATAAAGGAAAGGCTATCATTC
AAGATGCCTCTGCCGACAGTGGTCCCAAAGATGGACCCCCACCCACGAGGAGCATCGTGGAAAAAGAAGA
CGTTCCAACCACGTCTTCAAAGCAAGTGGATTGATGTGACATCTCCACTGACGTAAGGGATGACGCACAA
TCCCACTATCCTTCGCAAGACCCTTCCTCTATATAAGGAAGTTCATTTCATTTGGAGAGGACAGCCCAGA
TCTTTGTTTGGGAATGCCGATCAGAAACATCGCCATTG
